Addgene plasmid #148799: pT7-EGFP-C1-HsHelz_AG
Purpose: Mammalian Expression of HsHelz
Depositing lab: Elisa Izaurralde. Depositing organization: Max Planck Institute for Developmental Biology. Publication: HELZ directly interacts with CCR4-NOT and causes decay of bound mRNAs. Hanet A, Rasch F, Weber R, Ruscica V, Fauser M, Raisch T, Kuzuoglu-Ozturk D, Chang CT, Bhandari D, Igreja C, Wohlbold L. Life Sci Alliance. 2019 Sep 30;2(5). pii: 2/5/e201900405. doi: 10.26508/lsa.201900405. Print 2019 Oct. PubMed 31570513.
Backbone
  Vector backbone: Unknown
  Vector type: Mammalian Expression
Growth in bacteria
  Bacterial resistance: Kanamycin, 50 μg/mL
  Growth temperature: 37°C
  Growth strain: DH5alpha
  Copy number: High Copy
Gene/Insert
  Gene/Insert name: HsHelz
  Species: H. sapiens (human)
  Entrez Gene: HELZ (a.k.a. DHRC, DRHC, HUMORF5)
  Cloning method: Unknown
Terms and licenses: Academic/Nonprofit Terms; Industry Terms: Not Available to Industry
Depositor comments: sequence according to the sequence of NCBI:NM_014877.3 or Uniprot.:P42694 Plasmids from this collection were made available to the research community and donated after the lab closed. Please note that the sequence provided by the depositing laboratory may be theoretical/predicted or based on Sanger sequencing results. There may be discrepancies between sequencing results obtained by Addgene and the depositor sequence. If an Addgene verified sequence is not available, please contact before placing your order to request that our lab fully sequence the plasmid.
How to cite: pT7-EGFP-C1-HsHelz_AG was a gift from Elisa Izaurralde (Addgene plasmid # 148799 ; http://n2t.net/addgene:148799 ; RRID:Addgene_148799)
