[The description below was written by a language model from this plasmid's Addgene catalogue record and pLannotate feature annotations shown in this document.]
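Description:
pT7-EGFP-C1-HsHelz_AG is a 10.6 kb mammalian expression plasmid that produces human HELZ, a putative RNA helicase, as an N-terminal EGFP fusion. The catalogue lists the backbone as unknown, but the name and annotated layout match an EGFP-C1-type vector modified by insertion of a T7 promoter. The CMV immediate-early enhancer and promoter drive transcription in mammalian cells. The bacteriophage T7 promoter lies between the CMV promoter and the EGFP start, so it could also support transcription by T7 RNA polymerase. The EGFP coding sequence is followed by a short stretch of polylinker and then the roughly 5.8 kb HELZ open reading frame, which the depositor states corresponds to the reference human mRNA and protein sequences. Remaining polylinker and an SV40 polyadenylation signal terminate the transcript.

In bacteria the plasmid is maintained at high copy through a pUC-type ColE1 origin and selected with kanamycin. The single NeoR/KanR gene (Tn5 aminoglycoside phosphotransferase) sits behind tandem bacterial (bla) and SV40 early promoters and ends in an HSV TK polyadenylation signal. The same marker can therefore confer G418 resistance in mammalian cells. An f1 origin is also present. Several short fragment annotations (HIV-1 LTR, SV40 large T antigen, ble, bGH poly(A)) are most likely residual backbone sequence or software matches rather than functional elements.

The stated purpose is mammalian expression of HELZ. The associated publication concerns HELZ binding to the CCR4-NOT deadenylase complex and decay of bound mRNAs. An EGFP-tagged protein of this kind would suit localisation imaging or GFP-based pulldown and interaction assays, though the record does not specify the experiments. The meaning of the "_AG" suffix is not explained.
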