Features (pLannotate 1.2.2; 19 found; start..end, strand, type, name):
      1..304     +  enhancer       CMV enhancer: human cytomegalovirus immediate early enhancer
    305..508     +  promoter       CMV promoter: human cytomegalovirus (CMV) immediate early promoter
    504..537     +  LTR            5' LTR (truncated) (fragment): truncated 5' long terminal repeat (LTR) from HIV-1
    553..571     +  promoter       T7 promoter: promoter for bacteriophage T7 RNA polymerase
    605..1321    +  CDS            EGFP: EGFP is a basic (constitutively fluorescent) green fluorescent protein published in 1996, derived from Aequorea victoria. It is reported to be a rapidly-maturing weak dimer with moderate acid sensitivity.
   1322..1366    +  misc_feature   MCS (fragment): multiple cloning site
   1367..7192    +  CDS            HELZ: HELZ_HUMAN - Also known as DRHC, KIAA0054. Experimental evidence at protein level: Swiss-Prot protein existence level 1. May act as a helicase that plays a role in RNA metabolism in multiple tissues and organs within the developing embryo. From Homo sapiens (Human).
   7195..7217    +  misc_feature   MCS (fragment): multiple cloning site
   7229..7313    +  CDS            large T antigen (fragment): large T antigen from SV40 (simian virus 40)
   7336..7457    +  polyA_signal   SV40 poly(A) signal: SV40 polyadenylation signal
   7491..7919    -  rep_origin     f1 ori (sequence partly withheld): f1 bacteriophage origin of replication; arrow indicates direction of (+) strand synthesis
   7946..8050    +  promoter       AmpR promoter: bla
   8052..8409    +  promoter       SV40 promoter: SV40 enhancer and early promoter
   8444..9238    +  CDS            NeoR/KanR: aminoglycoside phosphotransferase from Tn5; aph(3')-II (or nptII); confers resistance to neomycin, kanamycin, and G418 (Geneticin®)
   9259..9411    +  CDS            ble (fragment): BLE_KLEPN - Experimental evidence at protein level: Swiss-Prot protein existence level 1. Binding protein with a strong affinity to the bleomycin family of antibiotics. Binds to CL990; an antimitotic-antibiotic compound. From Klebsiella pneumoniae.
   9470..9517    +  polyA_signal   HSV TK poly(A) signal: herpes simplex virus thymidine kinase polyadenylation signal (Cole and Stacy, 1985)
   9608..9624    -  polyA_signal   bGH poly(A) signal (fragment): bovine growth hormone polyadenylation signal
   9846..10434   +  rep_origin     ori: high-copy-number ColE1/pMB1/pBR322/pUC origin of replication
  10549..10608   +  enhancer       CMV enhancer (fragment): human cytomegalovirus immediate early enhancer
>Addgene plasmid #148799 | pT7-EGFP-C1-HsHelz_AG | addgene full sequence | sequence record 345525 | Addgene NGS Result
CGTTACATAACTTACGGTAAATGGCCCGCCTGGCTGACCGCCCAACGACCCCCGCCCATTGACGTCAATA
ATGACGTATGTTCCCATAGTAACGCCAATAGGGACTTTCCATTGACGTCAATGGGTGGAGTATTTACGGT
AAACTGCCCACTTGGCAGTACATCAAGTGTATCATATGCCAAGTACGCCCCCTATTGACGTCAATGACGG
TAAATGGCCCGCCTGGCATTATGCCCAGTACATGACCTTATGGGACTTTCCTACTTGGCAGTACATCTAC
GTATTAGTCATCGCTATTACCATGGTGATGCGGTTTTGGCAGTACATCAATGGGCGTGGATAGCGGTTTG
ACTCACGGGGATTTCCAAGTCTCCACCCCATTGACGTCAATGGGAGTTTGTTTTGGCACCAAAATCAACG
GGACTTTCCAAAATGTCGTAACAACTCCGCCCCATTGACGCAAATGGGCGGTAGGCGTGTACGGTGGGAG
GTCTATATAAGCAGAGCTCTCTGGCTAACTAGAGAACCCACTGCTTACTGGCTTATCGAAATTAATACGA
CTCACTATAGGGAGACCCAAGCTCTAGCGCTACCGGTCGCCACCATGGTGAGCAAGGGCGAGGAGCTGTT
CACCGGGGTGGTGCCCATCCTGGTCGAGCTGGACGGCGACGTAAACGGCCACAAGTTCAGCGTGTCCGGC
GAGGGCGAGGGCGATGCCACCTACGGCAAGCTGACCCTGAAGTTCATCTGCACCACCGGCAAGCTGCCCG
TGCCCTGGCCCACCCTCGTGACCACCCTGACCTACGGCGTGCAGTGCTTCAGCCGCTACCCCGACCACAT
GAAGCAGCACGACTTCTTCAAGTCCGCCATGCCCGAAGGCTACGTCCAGGAGCGCACCATCTTCTTCAAG
GACGACGGCAACTACAAGACCCGCGCCGAGGTGAAGTTCGAGGGCGACACCCTGGTGAACCGCATCGAGC
TGAAGGGCATCGACTTCAAGGAGGACGGCAACATCCTGGGGCACAAGCTGGAGTACAACTACAACAGCCA
CAACGTCTATATCATGGCCGACAAGCAGAAGAACGGCATCAAGGTGAACTTCAAGATCCGCCACAACATC
GAGGACGGCAGCGTGCAGCTCGCCGACCACTACCAGCAGAACACCCCCATCGGCGACGGCCCCGTGCTGC
TGCCCGACAACCACTACCTGAGCACCCAGTCCGCCCTGAGCAAAGACCCCAACGAGAAGCGCGATCACAT
GGTCCTGCTGGAGTTCGTGACCGCCGCCGGGATCACTCTCGGCATGGACGAGCTGTACAAGTCCGGACTC
AGATCTCGAGCTCAAGCTTCGAATTCTGCAGTCGACATGGAAGACAGAAGAGCTGAAAAGTCATGTGAAC
AAGCATGTGAATCACTTAAGAGGCAGGACTATGAAATGGCCCTCAAGCACTGCACAGAGGCCCTTCTTTC
TCTTGGCCAGTACTCCATGGCAGACTTCACAGGGCCTTGTCCATTGGAAATAGAACGCATCAAAATCGAG
AGTCTTCTCTACAGAATTGCCTCATTTTTGCAACTGAAAAATTATGTGCAAGCTGATGAAGATTGTAGAC
ATGTGCTGGGAGAAGGACTGGCCAAGGGAGAAGATGCCTTTCGGGCAGTGCTTTGCTGCATGCAGCTGAA
AGGGAAGCTCCAACCTGTATCCACCATTCTTGCCAAGTCACTCACAGGAGAGTCCCTGAATGGGATGGTA
ACAAAGGATTTGACAAGACTAAAAACACTTCTCTCAGAAACAGAGACAGCAACTAGTAACGCCCTCTCTG
GATATCACGTGGAAGACTTAGATGAGGGGTCTTGTAATGGTTGGCATTTCCGCCCACCACCTAGGGGAAT
CACAAGCAGCGAGGAATATACTTTGTGTAAAAGATTTTTAGAACAAGGAATCTGTAGGTATGGTGCCCAG
TGTACTTCAGCACATTCCCAGGAAGAACTAGCAGAATGGCAGAAAAGATATGCTTCACGGCTGATAAAAT
TGAAACAGCAAAATGAGAATAAACAGCTCTCAGGCAGTTACATGGAAACCTTGATAGAAAAGTGGATGAA
TTCATTGTCTCCTGAGAAAGTGCTTAGTGAATGTATAGAAGGAGTAAAGGTAGAGCACAATCCTGACCTG
TCAGTTACTGTCAGCACCAAAAAATCCCACCAGACATGGACCTTTGCTCTCACTTGTAAGCCTGCAAGAA
TGCTGTATCGTGTAGCATTGCTTTATGATGCTCATCGTCCTCATTTTAGTATCATTGCAATATCTGCCGG
AGATAGTACTACCCAGGTATCACAAGAAGTCCCAGAAAACTGTCAAGAATGGATAGGAGGAAAGATGGCC
CAAAATGGATTAGATCATTACGTGTATAAAGTCGGGATAGCATTTAACACAGAAATATTTGGAACTTTTC
GCCAAACCATAGTTTTCGACTTTGGATTGGAACCAGTACTCATGCAAAGAGTAATGATTGATGCAGCTTC
TACAGAAGATCTCGAATACCTGATGCATGCAAAACAGCAGCTAGTAACCACAGCTAAACGTTGGGATTCT
TCCTCTAAGACTATTATAGATTTTGAACCTAATGAAACTACTGATTTGGAGAAGAGCCTTCTTATCAGAT
ACCAAATTCCCCTCTCTGCTGACCAGCTATTTACTCAGTCCGTTTTAGACAAATCATTGACCAAGAGCAA
CTATCAGTCACGGTTACATGACCTTCTTTATATTGAGGAGATAGCCCAGTATAAAGAAATCAGCAAGTTC
AACCTTAAAGTGCAATTGCAGATTCTGGCAAGCTTCATGCTCACTGGTGTTTCTGGAGGTGCAAAGTATG
CTCAGAATGGACAACTTTTTGGTCGCTTTAAGCTTACTGAAACACTTTCTGAAGATACTTTGGCTGGACG
ACTGGTGATGACCAAAGTCAATGCTGTTTATTTATTACCAGTCCCTAAACAGAAGTTAGTACAGACCCAG
GGAACCAAAGAGAAGGTTTATGAAGCTACTATTGAAGAAAAAACAAAGGAATATATATTTTTAAGGCTAT
CTAGGGAATGCTGTGAAGAACTTAATCTTCGGCCTGACTGTGACACACAGGTTGAACTTCAGTTTCAATT
AAATCGATTACCCCTCTGTGAAATGCACTATGCACTAGACAGGATCAAGGACAATGGGGTTTTGTTTCCA
GACATCAGTATGACTCCCACCATACCATGGAGTCCTAACAGACAATGGGATGAACAGTTGGATCCTCGAC
TAAATGCAAAACAGAAAGAGGCTGTTCTGGCCATTACCACTCCACTTGCAATCCAGCTGCCGCCTGTGCT
TATCATCGGACCCTATGGGACAGGCAAAACGTTCACTCTAGCTCAGGCTGTCAAACATATTCTGCAGCAA
CAGGAGACTAGGATTCTCATTTGCACCCATTCTAATAGTGCTGCTGATCTCTACATAAAGGATTATTTAC
ATCCATATGTAGAAGCAGGCAATCCCCAGGCAAGACCTCTCAGGGTATATTTCAGAAATCGCTGGGTAAA
GACTGTCCACCCAGTTGTGCATCAGTACTGTTTGATCTCAAGCGCACATTCCACCTTTCAGATGCCCCAG
AAAGAAGATATTCTTAAACATCGAGTGGTGGTTGTTACCTTGAATACTTCCCAGTACCTCTGTCAGTTGG
ACCTTGAACCTGGGTTTTTTACACACATTCTATTAGATGAAGCTGCCCAGGCCATGGAGTGTGAAACCAT
TATGCCTCTAGCATTAGCAACTCAAAACACTCGGATTGTCTTGGCTGGTGATCACATGCAGCTCAGTCCT
TTTGTTTACAGCGAGTTTGCCAGGGAGAGAAACCTTCACGTTTCATTACTTGACCGACTCTATGAGCATT
ACCCTGCTGAGTTCCCATGTAGGATTCTCCTGTGTGAGAACTACCGCTCCCATGAAGCTATCATCAATTA
TACCTCTGAGCTTTTCTATGAGGGCAAACTGATGGCCAGTGGGAAGCAGCCAGCACACAAAGATTTCTAC
CCACTAACTTTCTTTACAGCACGAGGAGAAGATGTACAAGAAAAAAATAGCACAGCTTTTTATAATAATG
CAGAGGTGTTTGAAGTGGTGGAACGTGTAGAAGAGTTAAGAAGGAAGTGGCCAGTAGCGTGGGGGAAGTT
AGATGATGGCAGTATTGGTGTGGTGACTCCATATGCTGATCAAGTGTTTAGAATACGTGCTGAACTTCGA
AAAAAGAGATTATCTGATGTTAATGTAGAAAGGGTGCTAAATGTTCAAGGAAAGCAATTCAGAGTTTTGT
TTCTTAGCACAGTACGTACAAGACATACTTGTAAACATAAACAGACACCAATTAAAAAGAAAGAGCAACT
TCTGGAAGATTCCACAGAGGACTTAGATTATGGTTTTTTATCTAACTACAAGCTTCTCAATACTGCCATC
ACAAGAGCACAATCCCTGGTTGCTGTGGTGGGTGATCCCATTGCTCTGTGCTCTATTGGAAGATGCAGGA
AATTTTGGGAACGGTTTATTGCCCTGTGTCATGAAAACAGTAGCCTACATGGAATCACTTTTGAACAGAT
CAAAGCCCAGTTAGAGGCTTTAGAACTAAAGAAGACATATGTGTTGAATCCGCTGGCACCTGAATTTATC
CCCCGGGCTCTAAGACTGCAGCATTCAGGAAGTACCAACAAACAGCAGCAATCACCACCCAAGGGGAAAA
GTCTTCATCATACCCAGAATGATCACTTCCAGAATGATGGAATTGTTCAGCCCAATCCTTCTGTACTTAT
TGGCAATCCTATTAGAGCATATACTCCTCCACCCCCTCTTGGACCTCACCCAAATTTGGGAAAATCTCCA
AGCCCTGTTCAAAGAATAGATCCTCACACTGGGACAAGTATTCTTTATGTACCTGCTGTCTATGGAGGGA
ATGTAGTTATGTCGGTGCCTTTACCTGTACCATGGACAGGATACCAGGGTAGGTTTGCAGTTGATCCTCG
AATTATTACACATCAGGCAGCAATGGCCTATAACATGAACCTATTACAGACACATGGACGAGGATCTCCT
ATTCCTTATGGCCTTGGACATCACCCACCTGTCACCATAGGCCAGCCACAAAATCAGCATCAGGAGAAGG
ATCAACATGAGCAAAATCGAAATGGTAAAAGTGATACAAATAATTCCGGACCTGAAATTAATAAGATTCG
AACACCAGAGAAAAAGCCAACAGAACCAAAACAGGTTGATTTGGAATCAAATCCACAGAACAGAAGTCCT
GAATCACGTCCTAGTGTTGTTTATCCCAGTACCAAATTTCCTCGCAAAGATAATCTCAACCCAAGACACA
TAAATCTTCCCCTTCCTGCTCCCCACGCACAGTATGCAATCCCTAATCGCCACTTTCATCCCCTTCCCCA
GCTACCAAGACCACCCTTTCCAATTCCACAGCAGCACACCTTGTTAAATCAGCAGCAGAATAATTTGCCT
GAACAACCAAATCAGATACCACCTCAGCCAAATCAGGTAGTCCAGCAGCAAAGTCAGTTGAATCAGCAGC
CTCAGCAGCCACCTCCTCAGCTTTCTCCTGCATATCAGGCGGGACCCAACAATGCTTTTTTTAATAGTGC
AGTTGCTCATCGGCCACAGTCTCCTCCTGCAGAAGCTGTAATTCCGGAGCAGCAGCCCCCTCCCATGCTG
CAAGAAGGCCACAGTCCTCTGAGAGCCATTGCACAACCCGGCCCCATTCTTCCTTCACATCTGAATAGCT
TCATTGATGAGAACCCCTCGGGATTACCTATAGGGGAGGCTTTAGATCGTATACATGGGAGTGTCGCTCT
GGAAACATTAAGGCAGCAGCAGGCACGGTTCCAGCAGTGGAGCGAGCATCATGCCTTTCTCAGTCAGGGC
AGCGTTCCATACCCACACCATCACCATCCTCACCTCCAGCATCTTCCTCAGCCGCCCCTGGGATTACATC
AGCCGCCAGTGAGGGCAGACTGGAAGCTCACCAGCAGTGCCGAAGATGAAGTGGAGACCACATACTCAAG
GTTTCAAGACTTAATCAGAGAACTGTCTCATCGTGATCAAAGTGAAACACGGGAACTAGCTGAAATGCCA
CCACCTCAATCAAGACTTTTGCAATATAGACAAGTACAGAGTAGAAGCCCACCAGCAGTCCCATCTCCCC
CATCCAGTACAGACCACAGTAGCCACTTTTCTAACTTTAATGATAACAGCAGAGACATTGAAGTAGCCAG
CAACCCAGCATTTCCACAGCGCCTCCCACCCCAGATATTCAACTCACCTTTCTCGTTGCCATCTGAACAC
CTTGCCCCTCCTCCCTTGAAATACCTGGCACCTGATGGAGCATGGACTTTTGCTAACTTGCAACAGAATC
ACCTAATGGGGCCAGGTTTTCCCTATGGCCTACCTCCATTGCCTCACAGGCCACCGCAGAACCCTTTTGT
ACAAATACAGAATCATCAACATGCTATTGGTCAAGAGCCATTTCACCCATTGTCATCTCGAACAGTATCT
TCTTCTTCGCTCCCTAGCTTAGAAGAGTATGAGCCCAGAGGACCTGGTCGGCCCTTGTACCAAAGAAGAA
TCTCATCTAGCTCAGTTCAACCTTGTTCTGAAGAAGTAAGCACTCCTCAAGACAGTCTGGCTCAGTGTAA
AGAGCTTCAGGACCACAGTAACCAATCTTCTTTCAACTTTTCATCCCCGGAGTCCTGGGTAAACACCACC
TCATCTACTCCTTATCAGAACATTCCGTGCAATGGATCCAGCAGGACAGCTCAGCCCAGAGAGTTGATAG
CGCCACCCAAGACTGTCAAACCCCCTGAGGATCAACTGAAGTCGGAGAACCTCGAGGTGTCCAGTTCCTT
CAACTACAGTGTGCTGCAGCATCTTGGCCAGTTTCCACCCCTTATGCCTAACAAGCAGATCGCGGAGTCG
GCCAATAGCAGTAGCCCCCAGAGCTCTGCGGGGGGCAAGCCCGCCATGTCCTATGCCAGCGCTCTGCGGG
CCCCTCCAAAGCCCAGGCCCCCTCCTGAGCAGGCCAAGAAGAGTAGCGACCCTCTGTCTCTCTTCCAGGA
ACTGAGCCTAGGGAGCTCATCTGGCAGCAATGGCTTTTACTCATATTTTAAATAACCGCGGGCCCGGGAT
CCACCGGATCTAGATAACTGATCATAATCAGCCATACCACATTTGTAGAGGTTTTACTTGCTTTAAAAAA
CCTCCCACACCTCCCCCTGAACCTGAAACATAAAATGAATGCAATTGTTGTTGTTAACTTGTTTATTGCA
GCTTATAATGGTTACAAATAAAGCAATAGCATCACAAATTTCACAAATAAAGCATTTTTTTCACTGCATT
CTAGTTGTGGTTTGTCCAAACTCATCAATGTATCTTAACGCGTAAATTGTAAGCGTTAATATTTTGTTAA
AATTCGCGTTAAATTTTTGTTAAATCAGCTCATTTTTTAACCAATAGGCCGAAATCGGCAAAATCCCTTA
TAAATCAAAAGAATAGACCGAGATAGGGT
[37 nt withheld, positions 7590-7626]
AAAGAACGTGGACTCCAACGTCAAAGG
[49 nt withheld, positions 7654-7702]
T
[91 nt withheld, positions 7704-7794]
G
[124 nt withheld, positions 7796-7919]
CAGGTGGCACTTTTCGGGGAAATGTGCGCGGAACCCCTATTTGTTTATTTTTCTAAATACATTCAAATAT
GTATCCGCTCATGAGACAATAACCCTGATAAATGCTTCAATAATATTGAAAAAGGAAGAGTCCTGAGGCG
GAAAGAACCAGCTGTGGAATGTGTGTCAGTTAGGGTGTGGAAAGTCCCCAGGCTCCCCAGCAGGCAGAAG
TATGCAAAGCATGCATCTCAATTAGTCAGCAACCAGGTGTGGAAAGTCCCCAGGCTCCCCAGCAGGCAGA
AGTATGCAAAGCATGCATCTCAATTAGTCAGCAACCATAGTCCCGCCCCTAACTCCGCCCATCCCGCCCC
TAACTCCGCCCAGTTCCGCCCATTCTCCGCCCCATGGCTGACTAATTTTTTTTATTTATGCAGAGGCCGA
GGCCGCCTCGGCCTCTGAGCTATTCCAGAAGTAGTGAGGAGGCTTTTTTGGAGGCCTAGGCTTTTGCAAA
GATCGATCAAGAGACAGGATGAGGATCGTTTCGCATGATTGAACAAGATGGATTGCACGCAGGTTCTCCG
GCCGCTTGGGTGGAGAGGCTATTCGGCTATGACTGGGCACAACAGACAATCGGCTGCTCTGATGCCGCCG
TGTTCCGGCTGTCAGCGCAGGGGCGCCCGGTTCTTTTTGTCAAGACCGACCTGTCCGGTGCCCTGAATGA
ACTGCAAGACGAGGCAGCGCGGCTATCGTGGCTGGCCACGACGGGCGTTCCTTGCGCAGCTGTGCTCGAC
GTTGTCACTGAAGCGGGAAGGGACTGGCTGCTATTGGGCGAAGTGCCGGGGCAGGATCTCCTGTCATCTC
ACCTTGCTCCTGCCGAGAAAGTATCCATCATGGCTGATGCAATGCGGCGGCTGCATACGCTTGATCCGGC
TACCTGCCCATTCGACCACCAAGCGAAACATCGCATCGAGCGAGCACGTACTCGGATGGAAGCCGGTCTT
GTCGATCAGGATGATCTGGACGAAGAGCATCAGGGGCTCGCGCCAGCCGAACTGTTCGCCAGGCTCAAGG
CGAGCATGCCCGACGGCGAGGATCTCGTCGTGACCCATGGCGATGCCTGCTTGCCGAATATCATGGTGGA
AAATGGCCGCTTTTCTGGATTCATCGACTGTGGCCGGCTGGGTGTGGCGGACCGCTATCAGGACATAGCG
TTGGCTACCCGTGATATTGCTGAAGAGCTTGGCGGCGAATGGGCTGACCGCTTCCTCGTGCTTTACGGTA
TCGCCGCTCCCGATTCGCAGCGCATCGCCTTCTATCGCCTTCTTGACGAGTTCTTCTGAGCGGGACTCTG
GGGTTCGAAATGACCGACCAAGCGACGCCCAACCTGCCATCACGAGATTTCGATTCCACCGCCGCCTTCT
ATGAAAGGTTGGGCTTCGGAATCGTTTTCCGGGACGCCGGCTGGATGATCCTCCAGCGCGGGGATCTCAT
GCTGGAGTTCTTCGCCCACCCTAGGGGGAGGCTAACTGAAACACGGAAGGAGACAATACCGGAAGGAACC
CGCGCTATGACGGCAATAAAAAGACAGAATAAAACGCACGGTGTTGGGTCGTTTGTTCATAAACGCGGGG
TTCGGTCCCAGGGCTGGCACTCTGTCGATACCCCACCGAGACCCCATTGGGGCCAATACGCCCGCGTTTC
TTCCTTTTCCCCACCCCACCCCCCAAGTTCGGGTGAAGGCCCAGGGCTCGCAGCCAACGTCGGGGCGGCA
GGCCCTGCCATAGCCTCAGGTTACTCATATATACTTTAGATTGATTTAAAACTTCATTTTTAATTTAAAA
GGATCTAGGTGAAGATCCTTTTTGATAATCTCATGACCAAAATCCCTTAACGTGAGTTTTCGTTCCACTG
AGCGTCAGACCCCGTAGAAAAGATCAAAGGATCTTCTTGAGATCCTTTTTTTCTGCGCGTAATCTGCTGC
TTGCAAACAAAAAAACCACCGCTACCAGCGGTGGTTTGTTTGCCGGATCAAGAGCTACCAACTCTTTTTC
CGAAGGTAACTGGCTTCAGCAGAGCGCAGATACCAAATACTGTTCTTCTAGTGTAGCCGTAGTTAGGCCA
CCACTTCAAGAACTCTGTAGCACCGCCTACATACCTCGCTCTGCTAATCCTGTTACCAGTGGCTGCTGCC
AGTGGCGATAAGTCGTGTCTTACCGGGTTGGACTCAAGACGATAGTTACCGGATAAGGCGCAGCGGTCGG
GCTGAACGGGGGGTTCGTGCACACAGCCCAGCTTGGAGCGAACGACCTACACCGAACTGAGATACCTACA
GCGTGAGCTATGAGAAAGCGCCACGCTTCCCGAAGGGAGAAAGGCGGACAGGTATCCGGTAAGCGGCAGG
GTCGGAACAGGAGAGCGCACGAGGGAGCTTCCAGGGGGAAACGCCTGGTATCTTTATAGTCCTGTCGGGT
TTCGCCACCTCTGACTTGAGCGTCGATTTTTGTGATGCTCGTCAGGGGGGCGGAGCCTATGGAAAAACGC
CAGCAACGCGGCCTTTTTACGGTTCCTGGCCTTTTGCTGGCCTTTTGCTCACATGTTCTTTCCTGCGTTA
TCCCCTGATTCTGTGGATAACCGTATTACCGCCATGCATTAGTTATTAATAGTAATCAATTACGGGGTCA
TTAGTTCATAGCCCATATATGGAGTTCCG
